Addgene plasmid #39738: KHBD00702
Depositing lab: Bart Deplancke. Depositing organization: Swiss Federal Institute of Technology (EPFL). Publication: Automated protein-DNA interaction screening of Drosophila regulatory elements. Korneel Hens, Jean-Daniel Feuz, Alina Isakova, Antonina Lagovitina, Andreas Massouras, Julien Bryois, Patrick Callaerts, Susan E. Celniker, Bart Deplancke. Nat Methods. 2011 Oct 30;8(12):1065-70. 10.1038/nmeth.1763 PubMed 22037703.
Backbone
  Vector backbone: pDONR221
  Backbone manufacturer: Invitrogen
  Backbone size w/o insert (bp): 2536
  Vector type: Gateway DONR vector
Growth in bacteria
  Bacterial resistance: Kanamycin, 50 μg/mL
  Growth temperature: 37°C
  Growth strain: DH5alpha
  Copy number: High Copy
Gene/Insert
  Gene/Insert name: CG11033 (alt name: FBgn0037659)
  Species: D. melanogaster (fly)
  Insert size (bp): 4038
  Entrez Gene: Kdm2 (a.k.a. Dmel_CG11033, CG11033, Dmel\CG11033, JHDM1, dKDM2)
  Promoter: none
  Cloning method: Gateway Cloning
  Sequencing primers: 5′ M13-F20; 3′ M13R
Terms and licenses: Academic/Nonprofit Terms; Industry Terms: Not Available to Industry
Depositor comments: Please note that the ORFs in this collection were cloned open-ended (without a stop codon).
How to cite: KHBD00702 was a gift from Bart Deplancke (Addgene plasmid # 39738 ; http://n2t.net/addgene:39738 ; RRID:Addgene_39738)
