[The description below was written by a language model from this plasmid's Addgene catalogue record.]
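Description:
KHBD00702 is a Gateway entry clone built on the pDONR221 backbone (Invitrogen) that carries the open reading frame of the Drosophila melanogaster gene CG11033, also known as Kdm2 (JHDM1/dKDM2). The insert is about 4.0 kb in a backbone of roughly 2.5 kb. The plasmid is maintained in E. coli as a high-copy construct under kanamycin selection. The insert was introduced by Gateway cloning. In a pDONR221-derived clone this normally leaves the ORF flanked by attL recombination sites, although no feature table is provided here to confirm the exact site arrangement. M13 forward and reverse primer sites on either side of the insert are listed for sequence verification.

The record states that there is no promoter, which fits the role of an entry clone: it is not an expression construct but a shuttle from which the coding sequence can be moved by LR recombination into any compatible destination vector that supplies the promoter, tags and host-specific elements. The depositor notes that ORFs in this collection were cloned open-ended, without a stop codon. This allows in-frame C-terminal fusions after transfer, and it also means the destination vector must supply the translation termination signal.

The clone belongs to a collection of Drosophila ORFs associated with a study on automated screening of protein–DNA interactions at fly regulatory elements. Its typical use is as a source of the Kdm2 coding sequence for making fusion constructs for such interaction assays or for other expression applications.
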