>Addgene plasmid #39738 | KHBD00702 | depositor partial sequence | sequence record 50178 | KHBD00702 sequence 4038 bps
ATGTCCACCGCCGTTGAAACGGGGTCGTCGCCTGCCAAGAGCAATAGCAACAACAATAGCAGTGGCGGCA
ACAACAACAACGGCAACGGCAATCTCAGTCCAAATGCAAAAGGCGTGCAGCGGCGTCAACTGCGCGAGAG
GAAGCAGCGCAAGCTCTACCTGGAGGAATGGTCGCTGGGCGACGAGGATGGCGAGGGGACGCGGGGATTC
AGCGTTGCCGAGAAGCTCGAATCTTCAAAGTTCGCGCAGGCGGGAATGGTGCGCGAGATGCGCGGATTCG
ATCTCACCGTAGCTTTCCTCCAACAGCACGGCTTTAACATCCCGCTGTTATTCCGGGACAAAGCGGGCTT
AGGTTTACGAATGCCCGATCCGCAGGAGTTCACCGTGAACGATGTGCGACTGTGCGTGGGATCCAGGCGA
CTCCTCGATGTCATGGACGTGAACACGCAGAAGAACCTGCAGATGACCATGAAGGAGTGGCAGCAGTACT
ATGACAGTCCGCAGAAAGACCGTCTGCTAAACGTGATCTCTCTGGAGTTCTCGCACACCCGCCTGGACAG
ATTCGTTCAGAGTCCGGAGATCGTGCGCCAGATCGACTGGGTGGATGTGGTCTGGCCCAAGCAGCTTAAG
GACGCCCAGCGGGAGGGCACCAATCTGCTAGGCGGCATGATGTACCCAAAGGTGCAGAAATACTGCCTGA
TGTCAGTGAAGAACTGCTACACGGATTTTCACATTGACTTCGGTGGGACTTCCGTTTGGTATCACATCTT
AAGAGGAAGCAAAGTATTTTGGCTAATTCCACCCACGGACCGTAATCTGCAGTTGTATGAAAAGTGGGTT
CTCTCTGGCAAACAGGCAGACATTTTCTTCGGAGATACAGTGGAGAAATGTGCCAGGGTTTATTTAACCG
CGGGGAACACCTTCTTCATACCCACCGGCTGGATACACGCAGTCTACACGCCCACCCAATCCCTCGTCTT
TGGAGGAAATTTCCTGCACTCCTTCGGGATAGTGAAGCAACTTAAAACCGCCAGTGTTGAGGATAGCACG
AAAGTGCCGCAGAAGTTCCGATATCCCTTCTTCACGGAGATGCTGTGGTACGTTCTTGCTCGCTATGTTC
ACACGCTACTGGGCCACTCACATCTGGAAGGTGAGGCCTCGTTGAGCGAGGATGAAATGGCTGCCCGTCC
GCATACCCATCTTACGCACCACGAGCTCTTTGGACTGAAGGAGATCGTTATGTATTTGTACGATCTGCCG
CCGCAGAAGAAAAATGTGCCCAGCCTGGTTCTGGATCCTGTGGCCCTGATCAAAGACGTCCGATCGTTGG
TCGAGCGTCACTGCAAGGATCAGCAAGATCTCGCGATTACTGGCGTGTCAGTGTTAAAGTCGCCACCAGG
ATCGCAGCCCCCCTTCTTGTTGTATGATCGAACACGCGTGAAACAGGAGATAAAGCAGGAAATTGCACGC
AAGAATGCAGAGGTAATACGGGAACAACAGCAATTGGAGGCGGGCAGGGCCAGGGAGGCCGAATCGGATA
CATCTCAATCCACTGGAGTGGGATCAGTCATCGGAATGGGGGCCGGAGTCGAGTACAGTAACGGAGTTAT
GAAGAAGGAGCAATTGGAGAACGGTAGCGGAGTAACAGTTGGCGGGCACGGATCACAGCCAGAGGCCACC
TTTGCCCTGCCCACCGATACGCTTAAGTATCGCCCACCCAAGAAAATGCATTTGGCCACGGCGTTGGTGG
CAGCCGCTGCAAGCAGCAGCAGCTCTGGAGGAGGCGGACCAGTTGCAGGAGTGGGAGGATCCGCGGTGGT
GGGAAGCAGCCATAGTCCTACCGGCGGAGGAGTGGGCCCAGTCACAGGAGCATGCGGTGCTATTAGTGTG
ATTGCCACCAGCTCCAGCTACATTGAAGGAGGACAAGTTGGAGGAATTCTCAACATGGACAATTGTCATT
CTCCAGAAGGGGGTGGCGCTAAACTGTCTCCAAATCTTACCGGTACTGGACAACCAAGACGTCGCAGGAC
GCGCTGCAAGAACTGTGCCGCCTGCCAGCGCTCCGACTGCGGCACCTGTCCCTTCTGTATGGATATGGTT
AAGTTTGGTGGACCTGGTCGGGCCAAGCAAACGTGCATGATGCGACAATGTCTATCGCCAATGCTGCCGG
TTACAGCGCAGTGTGTTTACTGTCATCTGGATGGGTGGCGTCAGACACCAGTCTCTCCGCAGACCAAGCA
ACTGGCTTCCGCCGATGGGCCCTCCGCTCTAATGGAGTGTTCCGTGTGCTACGAGATCGCCCACCCGGAC
TGTGCTCTCTCGCAGTTAGATGGCACAGAGGATGCGGCGGACGCCAAGGGAATCGTAAATGAAGATCTGC
CAAACAGTTGGGAGTGTCCCAGCTGCTGCCGCTCTGGCAAAAACTATGACTATAAGCCTCGCCATTTTCG
AGCACGGCAAAAGTCCTCCGAAGTGCGTCGCGTTTCTGTTTCCCATGGTCAAGGAGGCGCCGAAGGCCAC
GCGGATGGAAATACATTGCTGCCGCCCCCGGTGGGCCAGTATAATGACTTTGTCTTCACCAGTGAGTCGG
AAATGGAATCGGGTACTGTCAGTGGCCACATGACACATTGGAAACACGGAATGAAGCGCCACCATCAGCT
GGAGGTTAAAACGGAGCGAAATAATAGCTGCGACACCCCATCTCCCGGCATTTCACCAAATGCCATTGGC
GGCGACTCCAAAGTAGGAAAGCGGCGTAAGAGCGACGACGGAACGAGCGTTAGTAGCAGCATGCACGAGA
GTAATGACGCCCCATGTGGCTCTTCGGCGGAGGGAGCAGGTGGAGCGGGAACTGCAAATGTATCCACTAA
TCAGTGGAGTGGCAGTGGCGGCGGAGGTGGTTCCCGCAAGAAGAACTCAATACGATCACAGCTGGCCCAG
CAAATGCTGAACTCGTCGACCCGAGTCCTCAAGAAACCCCAATATGTCGTGCGGCCAGCAAGTGGAACCG
GTTCGTCTTCGTCCAGTGGAAATGGAGGTAGCGCATCCGCCACCAACGGAATCAGCAATGGCAGCAATCA
AAGCGGTGCAAACTCCTGTGGAGCTGGCAACGGCGAGCGAGGAACCAATAACGGAGGATTGAGCGGCTCA
AACGGCTTGGGCAATCAGCATTACAGTTCATCACAAAATCTGGCGTTGGACCCAACTGTGCTGAAGATCA
TATTTCGTTACCTTCCGCAGGACACGCTGGTTACCTGTTGCTCAGTATGTAAGGTATGGTCGAACGCAGC
GGTCGATCCCGATTTGTGGAAGAAAATGAATTGCTCGGAGCACAAGATGTCAGCATCACTTTTGACAGCG
ATTGTGCGCAGGCAGCCGGAGCATCTTATTTTGGACTGGACGCAGATTGCCAAGAGGCAGTTGGCGTGGC
TGGTGGCTCGCCTCCCGGCGCTCAAGAATCTCTCGCTGCAAAACTGTCCCATCCAGGCAGTGTTGGCACT
GCACACCTGCCTTTGTCCACCGCTTCAAACTCTGGATCTCAGCTTTGTGAGAGGATTGAACGATGCTGCA
ATAAGGGACATCCTTTCACCTCCAAAGGATTCGCGACCTGGCTTAAGTGACTCGAAGACGCGTCTAAGGG
ATCTTAAAGTAATGAAGCTGGCCGGAACAGATATCTCCGATGTGGCTGTGCGCTATATCACGCAGTCGTT
ACCGTATCTGCGGCATCTGGATCTCTCCTCCTGCCAACGAATCACGGATGCGGGCGTGGCACAAATAGGA
ACCTCCACCACAGCCACCGCTCGTCTCACGGAGCTTAATCTGAGCGCCTGCAGGCTTGTGTCTGAGAACG
CTCTGGAGCACTTGGCCAAGTGCGAAGGTCTCATCTGGCTGGACCTGCGCCATGTGCCCCAGGTCAGCAC
CCAGTCGGTGATTCGCTTTGCAAGCAACTCCAAGCATGATCTTTGCGTCAGAGACATCAAGCTGGTAGAG
CGAAGGCGGAGGAACTCGACGACAGCAAACCGAAGCTGGCACCACGAC
