>Addgene plasmid #39738 | KHBD00702 | addgene partial sequence | sequence record 52324 | M13Rev
GCAATGCTTTCTTATAATGCCAACTTTGTACAAGAAAGTTGGCAAGTCGTGGTGCCAGCTTCGGTTTGCT
GTCGTCGAGTTCCTCCGCCTTCGCTCTACCAGCTTGATGTCTCTGACGCAAAGATCATGCTTGGAGTTGC
TTGCAAAGCGAATCACCGACTGGGTGCTGACCTGGGGCACATGGCGCAGGTCCAGCCAGATGAGACCTTC
GCACTTGGCCAAGTGCTCCAGAGCGTTCTCAGACACAAGCCTGCAGGCGCTCAGATTAAGCTCCGTGAGA
CGAGCGGTGGCTGTGGTGGAGGTTCCTATTTGTGCCACGCCCGCATCCGTGATTCGTTGGCAGGAGGAGA
GATCCAGATGCCGCAGATACGGTAACGACTGCGTGATATAGCGCACAGCCACATCGGAGATATCTGTTCC
GGCCAGCTTCATTACTTTAAGATCCCTTAGACGCGTCTTCGAGTCACTTAAGCCAGGTCGCGAATCCTTT
GGAGGTGAAAGGATGTCCCTTATTGCAGCATCGTTCAATCCTCTCACAAAGCTGAGATCCAGAGTTTGAA
GCGGTGGACAAAGGCAGGTGTGCAGTGCCAACACTGCCTGGATGGGACAGTTTTGCAGCGAGAGATTCTT
GAGCGCCGGGAGGCGAGCCACCAGCCACGCCAACTGCCTCTTGGCAATCTGCGTCCAGTCCAAAATAAGA
TGCTCCGGCTGCCTGCGCACA
